Addgene plasmid #65302: VSVGwt-SBP-EGFP_puromycin
Purpose: VSVG reporter only (no hook) (RUSH system)
Depositing lab: Franck Perez. Depositing organization: Institut Curie. Publication: Synchronization of secretory protein traffic in populations of cells. Boncompain G, Divoux S, Gareil N, de Forges H, Lescure A, Latreche L, Mercanti V, Jollivet F, Raposo G, Perez F. Nat Methods. 2012 Mar 11;9(5):493-8. doi: 10.1038/nmeth.1928. PubMed 22406856.
Backbone
  Vector backbone: pIRESpuro3
  Backbone manufacturer: Clontech
  Vector type: Mammalian Expression
  Selectable markers: Puromycin
Growth in bacteria
  Bacterial resistance: Ampicillin, 100 μg/mL
  Growth temperature: 37°C
  Growth strain: DH5alpha
  Copy number: High Copy
Gene/Insert
  Gene/Insert name: VSV-G
  Promoter: CMV
  Tag / fusion protein: Streptavidin Binding Protein (SBP) (C terminal on insert); EGFP (C terminal on insert)
  Cloning method: Unknown
  Sequencing primers: 5′ CMV Forward; 3′ EGFP-N
Terms and licenses: Academic/Nonprofit Terms; Industry Terms: Not Available to Industry
Depositor comments: cytoplasmic tagging
How to cite: VSVGwt-SBP-EGFP_puromycin was a gift from Franck Perez (Addgene plasmid # 65302 ; http://n2t.net/addgene:65302 ; RRID:Addgene_65302)
