[The description below was written by a language model from this plasmid's Addgene catalogue record and pLannotate feature annotations shown in this document.]
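Description:
VSVGwt-SBP-EGFP_puromycin is a 7,557-bp mammalian expression plasmid built on the pIRESpuro3 backbone. It belongs to the RUSH (retention using selective hooks) system for synchronizing secretory protein traffic. It is propagated in E. coli through a high-copy ColE1/pUC-type origin and selected with ampicillin via the β-lactamase gene and its native promoter. Short lac promoter/operator, CAP site, lacI and bom annotations are backbone remnants. The brief match to a truncated HIV-1 LTR next to the CMV promoter is most likely an annotation artefact rather than a functional viral element.

The payload is a single bicistronic transcript driven by the human CMV immediate early enhancer and promoter. The first cistron encodes the vesicular stomatitis virus G glycoprotein (Indiana strain; the name implies a wild-type form), fused at its C terminus to a streptavidin binding peptide (SBP) and then EGFP. The depositor notes that the tagging is cytoplasmic, consistent with the tags being attached to the cytoplasmic tail of this type I membrane protein. SBP is not annotated separately in the feature table, but the roughly 130-nt gap between the VSV-G and EGFP coding regions is where it would be expected to lie. Downstream come a chimeric intron, an EMCV IRES and the puromycin N-acetyltransferase gene, followed by an SV40 polyadenylation signal. Puromycin resistance is therefore translated from the same mRNA as the reporter, which favours cells that also express the fusion during selection.

In RUSH, a streptavidin-fused "hook" holds the SBP-tagged reporter in a donor compartment until biotin releases it. This plasmid carries the reporter only, without a hook. It is therefore suited to use as a non-retained control or in combination with a separately supplied hook.
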