Features (pLannotate 1.2.2; 20 found; start..end, strand, type, name):
     36..80      -  misc_feature   bom (fragment): basis of mobility region from pBR322
    235..614     +  enhancer       CMV enhancer: human cytomegalovirus immediate early enhancer
    615..818     +  promoter       CMV promoter: human cytomegalovirus (CMV) immediate early promoter
    814..847     +  LTR            5' LTR (truncated) (fragment): truncated 5' long terminal repeat (LTR) from HIV-1
    863..881     +  promoter       T7 promoter: promoter for bacteriophage T7 RNA polymerase
    945..2477    +  CDS            VSV-G: vesicular stomatitis virus G glycoprotein Indiana strain
   2610..3326    +  CDS            EGFP: EGFP is a basic (constitutively fluorescent) green fluorescent protein published in 1996, derived from Aequorea victoria. It is reported to be a rapidly-maturing weak dimer with moderate acid sensitivity.
   3436..3665    +  intron         chimeric intron: chimera between introns from adenovirus and immunoglobulin heavy chain genes
   3849..4311    +  misc_feature   IRES: internal ribosome entry site (IRES) of the encephalomyocarditis virus (EMCV)
   4344..4943    +  CDS            PuroR: puromycin N-acetyltransferase; pac from Streptomyces alboniger; confers resistance to puromycin
   5070..5154    +  CDS            large T antigen (fragment): large T antigen from SV40 (simian virus 40)
   5177..5298    +  polyA_signal   SV40 poly(A) signal: SV40 polyadenylation signal
   5309..5360    +  polyA_signal   SV40 poly(A) signal (fragment): SV40 polyadenylation signal
   5424..5440    -  protein_bind   lac operator: The lac repressor binds to the lac operator to inhibit transcription in E. coli. This inhibition can be relieved by adding lactose or isopropyl-β-D-thiogalactopyranoside (IPTG). lac repressor encoded by lacI
   5448..5478    -  promoter       lac promoter: promoter for the E. coli lac operon
   5493..5514    -  protein_bind   CAP binding site: CAP binding activates transcription in the presence of cAMP. E. coli catabolite activator protein
   5527..5619    -  CDS            lacI (fragment): lac repressor; lacI; The lac repressor binds to the lac operator to inhibit transcription in E. coli. This inhibition can be relieved by adding lactose or isopropyl-β-D-thiogalactopyranoside (IPTG).
   5802..6390    -  rep_origin     ori: high-copy-number ColE1/pMB1/pBR322/pUC origin of replication
   6561..7421    -  CDS            AmpR: β-lactamase; bla; confers resistance to ampicillin, carbenicillin, and related antibiotics
   7422..7526    -  promoter       AmpR promoter: bla
>Addgene plasmid #65302 | VSVGwt-SBP-EGFP_puromycin | depositor full sequence | sequence record 120715 | VSVGwt-SBP-EGFP_puromycin sequence 7557 bps
GACGGATCGGGAGATCTCCCGATCCCCTATGGTCGACTCTCAGTACAATCTGCTCTGATGCCGCATAGTT
AAGCCAGTATCTGCTCCCTGCTTGTGTGTTGGAGGTCGCTGAGTAGTGCGCGAGCAAAATTTAAGCTACA
ACAAGGCAAGGCTTGACCGACAATTGCATGAAGAATCTGCTTAGGGTTAGGCGTTTTGCGCTGCTTCGCG
ATGTACGGGCCAGATATACGCGTTGACATTGATTATTGACTAGTTATTAATAGTAATCAATTACGGGGTC
ATTAGTTCATAGCCCATATATGGAGTTCCGCGTTACATAACTTACGGTAAATGGCCCGCCTGGCTGACCG
CCCAACGACCCCCGCCCATTGACGTCAATAATGACGTATGTTCCCATAGTAACGCCAATAGGGACTTTCC
ATTGACGTCAATGGGTGGACTATTTACGGTAAACTGCCCACTTGGCAGTACATCAAGTGTATCATATGCC
AAGTACGCCCCCTATTGACGTCAATGACGGTAAATGGCCCGCCTGGCATTATGCCCAGTACATGACCTTA
TGGGACTTTCCTACTTGGCAGTACATCTACGTATTAGTCATCGCTATTACCATGGTGATGCGGTTTTGGC
AGTACATCAATGGGCGTGGATAGCGGTTTGACTCACGGGGATTTCCAAGTCTCCACCCCATTGACGTCAA
TGGGAGTTTGTTTTGGCACCAAAATCAACGGGACTTTCCAAAATGTCGTAACAACTCCGCCCCATTGACG
CAAATGGGCGGTAGGCGTGTACGGTGGGAGGTCTATATAAGCAGAGCTCTCTGGCTAACTAGAGAACCCA
CTGCTTACTGGCTTATCGAAATTAATACGACTCACTATAGGGAGACCCAAGCTTGGTACCGAGCTCGGAT
CGATATCTGCGGCCTAGCTAGCGGGAGGCGCGCCATGAAGTGCCTTTTGTACTTAGCCTTTTTATTCATT
GGGGTGAATTGCAAGTTCACCATAGTTTTTCCACACAACCAAAAAGGAAACTGGAAAAATGTTCCTTCTA
ATTACCATTATTGCCCGTCAAGCTCAGATTTAAATTGGCATAATGACTTAATAGGCACAGCCTTACAAGT
CAAAATGCCCAAGAGTCACAAGGCTATTCAAGCAGACGGTTGGATGTGTCATGCTTCCAAATGGGTCACT
ACTTGTGATTTCCGCTGGTATGGACCGAAGTATATAACACATTCCATCCGATCCTTCACTCCATCTGTAG
AACAATGCAAGGAAAGCATTGAACAAACGAAACAAGGAACTTGGCTGAATCCAGGCTTCCCTCCTCAAAG
TTGTGGATATGCAACTGTGACGGATGCCGAAGCAGTGATTGTCCAGGTGACTCCTCACCATGTGCTGGTT
GATGAATACACAGGAGAATGGGTTGATTCACAGTTCATCAACGGAAAATGCAGCAATTACATATGCCCCA
CTGTCCATAACTCTACAACCTGGCATTCTGACTATAAGGTCAAAGGGCTATGTGATTCTAACCTCATTTC
CATGGACATCACCTTCTTCTCAGAGGACGGAGAGCTATCATCCCTAGGAAAGGAGGGCACAGGGTTCAGA
AGTAACTACTTTGCTTATGAAACTGGAGACAAGGCCTGCAAAATGCAGTACTGCAAGCATTGGGGAGTCA
GACTCCCATCAGGTGTCTGGTTCGAGATGGCTGATAAGGATCTCTTTGCTGCAGCCAGATTCCCTGAATG
CCCAGAAGGGTCAAGTATCTCTGCTCCATCTCAGACCTCAGTGGATGTAAGTCTCATTCAGGACGTTGAG
AGGATCTTGGATTATTCCCTCTGCCAAGAAACCTGGAGCAAAATCAGAGCGGGTCTTCCCATCTCTCCAG
TGGATCTCAGCTATCTTGCTCCTAAAAACCCAGGAACCGGTCCTGTCTTTACCATAATCAATGGTACCCT
AAAATACTTTGAGACCAGATACATCAGAGTCGATATTGCTGCTCCAATCCTCTCAAGAATGGTCGGAATG
ATCAGTGGAACTACCACAGAAAGGGAACTGTGGGATGACTGGGCACCATATGAAGACGTGGAAATTGGAC
CCAATGGAGTTCTGAGGACCAGTTCAGGATATAAGTTTCCTTTATACATGATTGGACATGGTATGTTGGA
CTCCGATCTTCATCTTAGCTCAAAGGCTCAGGTGTTCGAACATCCTCACATTCAAGACGCTGCTTCGCAA
CTTCCTGATGATGAGAGTTTATTTTTTGGTGATACTGGGCTATCCAAAAATCCAATCGAGCTTGTAGAAG
GTTGGTTCAGTAGTTGGAAAAGCTCTATTGCCTCTTTTTTCTTTATCATAGGGTTAATCATTGGACTATT
CTTGGTTCTCCGAGTTGGTATCCATCTTTGCATTAAATTAAAGCACACCAAGAAAAGACAGATTTATACA
GACATAGAGATGAACCGACTTGGAAAGCTGAATTCCATGGACGAGAAGACCACTGGTTGGCGAGGTGGAC
ACGTTGTTGAAGGACTGGCTGGGGAACTTGAACAACTTCGTGCACGACTGGAGCATCACCCACAAGGTCA
ACGTGAACCACCTGCAGGTATGGTGAGCAAGGGCGAGGAGCTGTTCACCGGGGTGGTGCCCATCCTGGTC
GAGCTGGACGGCGACGTAAACGGCCACAAGTTCAGCGTGTCCGGCGAGGGCGAGGGCGATGCCACCTACG
GCAAGCTGACCCTGAAGTTCATCTGCACCACCGGCAAGCTGCCCGTGCCCTGGCCCACCCTCGTGACCAC
CCTGACCTACGGCGTGCAGTGCTTCAGCCGCTACCCCGACCACATGAAGCAGCACGACTTCTTCAAGTCC
GCCATGCCCGAAGGCTACGTCCAGGAGCGCACCATCTTCTTCAAGGACGACGGCAACTACAAGACCCGCG
CCGAGGTGAAGTTCGAGGGCGACACCCTGGTGAACCGCATCGAGCTGAAGGGCATCGACTTCAAGGAGGA
CGGCAACATCCTGGGGCACAAGCTGGAGTACAACTACAACAGCCACAACGTCTATATCATGGCCGACAAG
CAGAAGAACGGCATCAAGGTGAACTTCAAGATCCGCCACAACATCGAGGACGGCAGCGTGCAGCTCGCCG
ACCACTACCAGCAGAACACCCCCATCGGCGACGGCCCCGTGCTGCTGCCCGACAACCACTACCTGAGCAC
CCAGTCCGCCCTGAGCAAAGACCCCAACGAGAAGCGCGATCACATGGTCCTGCTGGAGTTCGTGACCGCC
GCCGGGATCACTCTCGGCATGGACGAGCTGTACAAGGGCCGGCCTTAAGGCCTCGAGGGCCAATTAATTA
AGGATCCGCGGCCGCATAGATAACTGATCCAGTGTGCTGGAATTAATTCGCTGTCTGCGAGGGCCAGCTG
TTGGGGTGAGTACTCCCTCTCAAAAGCGGGCATGACTTCTGCGCTAAGATTGTCAGTTTCCAAAAACGAG
GAGGATTTGATATTCACCTGGCCCGCGGTGATGCCTTTGAGGGTGGCCGCGTCCATCTGGTCAGAAAAGA
CAATCTTTTTGTTGTCAAGCTTGAGGTGTGGCAGGCTTGAGATCTGGCCATACACTTGAGTGACAATGAC
ATCCACTTTGCCTTTCTCTCCACAGGTGTCCACTCCCAGGTCCAACTGCAGGTCGAGCATGCATCTAGGG
CGGCCAATTCCGCCCCTCTCCCCCCCCCCCCTCTCCCTCCCCCCCCCCTAACGTTACTGGCCGAAGCCGC
TTGGAATAAGGCCGGTGTGCGTTTGTCTATATGTGATTTTCCACCATATTGCCGTCTTTTGGCAATGTGA
GGGCCCGGAAACCTGGCCCTGTCTTCTTGACGAGCATTCCTAGGGGTCTTTCCCCTCTCGCCAAAGGAAT
GCAAGGTCTGTTGAATGTCGTGAAGGAAGCAGTTCCTCTGGAAGCTTCTTGAAGACAAACAACGTCTGTA
GCGACCCTTTGCAGGCAGCGGAACCCCCCACCTGGCGACAGGTGCCTCTGCGGCCAAAAGCCACGTGTAT
AAGATACACCTGCAAAGGCGGCACAACCCCAGTGCCACGTTGTGAGTTGGATAGTTGTGGAAAGAGTCAA
ATGGCTCTCCTCAAGCGTATTCAACAAGGGGCTGAAGGATGCCCAGAAGGTACCCCATTGTATGGGATCT
GATCTGGGGCCTCGGTGCACATGCTTTACATGTGTTTAGTCGAGGTTAAAAAAACGTCTAGGCCCCCCGA
ACCACGGGGACGTGGTTTTCCTTTGAAAAACACGATGATAAGCTTGCCACAACCCACAAGGAGACGACCT
TCCATGACCGAGTACAAGCCCACGGTGCGCCTCGCCACCCGCGACGACGTCCCCCGGGCCGTACGCACCC
TCGCCGCCGCGTTCGCCGACTACCCCGCCACGCGCCACACCGTCGACCCGGACCGCCACATCGAGCGGGT
CACCGAGCTGCAAGAACTCTTCCTCACGCGCGTCGGGCTCGACATCGGCAAGGTGTGGGTCGCGGACGAC
GGCGCCGCGGTGGCGGTCTGGACCACGCCGGAGAGCGTCGAAGCGGGGGCGGTGTTCGCCGAGATCGGCC
CGCGCATGGCCGAGTTGAGCGGTTCCCGGCTGGCCGCGCAGCAACAGATGGAAGGCCTCCTGGCGCCGCA
CCGGCCCAAGGAGCCCGCGTGGTTCCTGGCCACCGTCGGCGTCTCGCCCGACCACCAGGGCAAGGGTCTG
GGCAGCGCCGTCGTGCTCCCCGGAGTGGAGGCGGCCGAGCGCGCCGGGGTGCCCGCCTTCCTGGAGACCT
CCGCGCCCCGCAACCTCCCCTTCTACGAGCGGCTCGGCTTCACCGTCACCGCCGACGTCGAGGTGCCCGA
AGGACCGCGCACCTGGTGCATGACCCGCAAGCCCGGTGCCTGACGCCCGCCCCACGACCCGCAGCGCCCG
ACCGAAAGGAGCGCACGACCCCATGGCTCCGACCGAAGCCACCCGGGGCGGCCCCGCCGACCCCGCACCC
GCCCCCGAGGCCCACCGACTCTAGATAACTGATCATAATCAGCCATACCACATTTGTAGAGGTTTTACTT
GCTTTAAAAAACCTCCCACACCTCCCCCTGAACCTGAAACATAAAATGAATGCAATTGTTGTTGTTAACT
TGTTTATTGCAGCTTATAATGGTTACAAATAAAGCAATAGCATCACAAATTTCACAAATAAAGCATTTTT
TTCACTGCATTCTAGTTGTGGTTTGTCCAAACTCATCAATGTATCTTAACGCGTCGAGTGCATTCTAGTT
GTGGTTTGTCCAAACTCATCAATGTATCTTATCATGTCTGTATACCGTCGACCTCTAGCTAGAGCTTGGC
GTAATCATGGTCATAGCTGTTTCCTGTGTGAAATTGTTATCCGCTCACAATTCCACACAACATACGAGCC
GGAAGCATAAAGTGTAAAGCCTGGGGTGCCTAATGAGTGAGCTAACTCACATTAATTGCGTTGCGCTCAC
TGCCCGCTTTCCAGTCGGGAAACCTGTCGTGCCAGCTGCATTAATGAATCGGCCAACGCGCGGGGAGAGG
CGGTTTGCGTATTGGGCGCTCTTCCGCTTCCTCGCTCACTGACTCGCTGCGCTCGGTCGTTCGGCTGCGG
CGAGCGGTATCAGCTCACTCAAAGGCGGTAATACGGTTATCCACAGAATCAGGGGATAACGCAGGAAAGA
ACATGTGAGCAAAAGGCCAGCAAAAGGCCAGGAACCGTAAAAAGGCCGCGTTGCTGGCGTTTTTCCATAG
GCTCCGCCCCCCTGACGAGCATCACAAAAATCGACGCTCAAGTCAGAGGTGGCGAAACCCGACAGGACTA
TAAAGATACCAGGCGTTTCCCCCTGGAAGCTCCCTCGTGCGCTCTCCTGTTCCGACCCTGCCGCTTACCG
GATACCTGTCCGCCTTTCTCCCTTCGGGAAGCGTGGCGCTTTCTCAATGCTCACGCTGTAGGTATCTCAG
TTCGGTGTAGGTCGTTCGCTCCAAGCTGGGCTGTGTGCACGAACCCCCCGTTCAGCCCGACCGCTGCGCC
TTATCCGGTAACTATCGTCTTGAGTCCAACCCGGTAAGACACGACTTATCGCCACTGGCAGCAGCCACTG
GTAACAGGATTAGCAGAGCGAGGTATGTAGGCGGTGCTACAGAGTTCTTGAAGTGGTGGCCTAACTACGG
CTACACTAGAAGGACAGTATTTGGTATCTGCGCTCTGCTGAAGCCAGTTACCTTCGGAAAAAGAGTTGGT
AGCTCTTGATCCGGCAAACAAACCACCGCTGGTAGCGGTGGTTTTTTTGTTTGCAAGCAGCAGATTACGC
GCAGAAAAAAAGGATCTCAAGAAGATCCTTTGATCTTTTCTACGGGGTCTGACGCTCAGTGGAACGAAAA
CTCACGTTAAGGGATTTTGGTCATGAGATTATCAAAAAGGATCTTCACCTAGATCCTTTTAAATTAAAAA
TGAAGTTTTAAATCAATCTAAAGTATATATGAGTAAACTTGGTCTGACAGTTACCAATGCTTAATCAGTG
AGGCACCTATCTCAGCGATCTGTCTATTTCGTTCATCCATAGTTGCCTGACTCCCCGTCGTGTAGATAAC
TACGATACGGGAGGGCTTACCATCTGGCCCCAGTGCTGCAATGATACCGCGAGACCCACGCTCACCGGCT
CCAGATTTATCAGCAATAAACCAGCCAGCCGGAAGGGCCGAGCGCAGAAGTGGTCCTGCAACTTTATCCG
CCTCCATCCAGTCTATTAATTGTTGCCGGGAAGCTAGAGTAAGTAGTTCGCCAGTTAATAGTTTGCGCAA
CGTTGTTGCCATTGCTACAGGCATCGTGGTGTCACGCTCGTCGTTTGGTATGGCTTCATTCAGCTCCGGT
TCCCAACGATCAAGGCGAGTTACATGATCCCCCATGTTGTGCAAAAAAGCGGTTAGCTCCTTCGGTCCTC
CGATCGTTGTCAGAAGTAAGTTGGCCGCAGTGTTATCACTCATGGTTATGGCAGCACTGCATAATTCTCT
TACTGTCATGCCATCCGTAAGATGCTTTTCTGTGACTGGTGAGTACTCAACCAAGTCATTCTGAGAATAG
TGTATGCGGCGACCGAGTTGCTCTTGCCCGGCGTCAATACGGGATAATACCGCGCCACATAGCAGAACTT
TAAAAGTGCTCATCATTGGAAAACGTTCTTCGGGGCGAAAACTCTCAAGGATCTTACCGCTGTTGAGATC
CAGTTCGATGTAACCCACTCGTGCACCCAACTGATCTTCAGCATCTTTTACTTTCACCAGCGTTTCTGGG
TGAGCAAAAACAGGAAGGCAAAATGCCGCAAAAAAGGGAATAAGGGCGACACGGAAATGTTGAATACTCA
TACTCTTCCTTTTTCAATATTATTGAAGCATTTATCAGGGTTATTGTCTCATGAGCGGATACATATTTGA
ATGTATTTAGAAAAATAAACAAATAGGGGTTCCGCGCACATTTCCCCGAAAAGTGCCACCTGACGTC
