>Addgene plasmid #65302 | VSVGwt-SBP-EGFP_puromycin | addgene partial sequence | sequence record 114845 | CMV-F 5'-CGCAAATGGGCGGTAGGCGTG-3'
CACTGCTTACTGGCTTATCGAAATTAATACGACTCACTATAGGGAGACCCAAGCTTGGTACCGAGCTCGG
ATCGATATCTGCGGCCTAGCTAGCGGGAGGCGCGCCATGAAGTGCCTTTTGTACTTAGCCTTTTTATTCA
TTGGGGTGAATTGCAAGTTCACCATAGTTTTTCCACACAACCAAAAAGGAAACTGGAAAAATGTTCCTTC
TAATTACCATTATTGCCCGTCAAGCTCAGATTTAAATTGGCATAATGACTTAATAGGCACAGCCTTACAA
GTCAAAATGCCCAAGAGTCACAAGGCTATTCAAGCAGACGGTTGGATGTGTCATGCTTCCAAATGGGTCA
CTACTTGTGATTTCCGCTGGTATGGACCGAAGTATATAACACATTCCATCCGATCCTTCACTCCATCTGT
AGAACAATGCAAGGAAAGCATTGAACAAACGAAACAAGGAACTTGGCTGAATCCAGGCTTCCCTCCTCAA
AGTTGTGGATATGCAACTGTGACGGATGCCGAAGCAGTGATTGTCCAGGTGACTCCTCACCATGTGCTGG
TTGATGAATACACAGGAGAATGGGTTGATTCACAGTTCATCAACGGAAAATGCAGCAATTACATATGCCC
CACTGTCCATAACTCTACAACCTGGCATTCTGACTATAAGGTCAAAGGGCTATGTGATTCTAACCTCATT
TCCATGGACATCACCTTCTTCTCAGAGGACGGAGAGCTATCAT
