>Addgene plasmid #65302 | VSVGwt-SBP-EGFP_puromycin | addgene partial sequence | sequence record 114847 | EGFP-N 5'-CGTCGCCGTCCAGCTCGACCAG-3'
ATACCTGCAGGTGGTTCACGTTGACCTTGTGGGTGATGCTCCAGTCGTGCACGAAGTTGTTCAAGTTCCC
CAGCCAGTCCTTCAACAACGTGTCCACCTCGCCAACCAGTGGTCTTCTCGTCCATGGAATTCAGCTTTCC
AAGTCGGTTCATCTCTATGTCTGTATAAATCTGTCTTTTCTTGGTGTGCTTTAATTTAATGCAAAGATGG
ATACCAACTCGGAGAACCAAGAATAGTCCAATGATTAACCCTATGATAAAGAAAAAAGAGGCAATAGAGC
TTTTCCAACTACTGAACCAACCTTCTACAAGCTCGATTGGATTTTTGGATAGCCCAGTATCACCAAAAAA
TAAACTCTCATCATCAGGAAGTTGCGAAGCAGCGTCTTGAATGTGAGGATGTTCGAACACCTGAGCCTTT
GAGCTAAGATGAAGATCGGAGTCCAACATACCATGTCCAATCATGTATAAAGGAAACTTATATCCTGAAC
TGGTCCTCAGAACTCCATTGGGTCCAATTTCCACGTCTTCATATGGTGCCCAGTCATCCCACAGTTCCCT
TTCTGTGGTAGTTCCACTGATCATTCCGACCATTCTTGAGAGGATTGGAGCAGCAATATCGACTCTGATG
TATCTGGTCTCAAAGTATTTTAGGGTACCATTGATTATGGT
